LOCUS       Exported 3101 bp ds-DNA circular SYN 13-MAY-2021
DEFINITION  synthetic circular DNA
ACCESSION   .
VERSION     .
KEYWORDS    pICH87655
SOURCE      synthetic DNA construct
  ORGANISM  synthetic DNA construct
REFERENCE   1 (bases 1 to 3101)
  AUTHORS   Engler C, Youles M, Gruetzner R, Ehnert TM, Werner S, Jones JD,
            Patron NJ, Marillonnet S
  TITLE     A golden gate modular cloning toolbox for plants.
  JOURNAL   ACS Synth Biol. 2014 Nov 21;3(11):839-43. doi: 10.1021/sb4001504.
            Epub 2014 Feb 20.
  PUBMED    24933124
REFERENCE   2 (bases 1 to 3101)
  AUTHORS   .
  TITLE     Direct Submission
  JOURNAL   Exported May 13, 2021 from SnapGene Server 1.1.58
            http://www.snapgene.com
FEATURES             Location/Qualifiers
     source          1..3101
                     /organism="synthetic DNA construct"
                     /mol_type="other DNA"
     primer_bind     complement(40..58)
                     /label=pBRforEco
                     /note="pBR322 vectors, upsteam of EcoRI site, forward
                     primer"
     promoter        126..230
                     /gene="bla"
                     /label=AmpR promoter
     CDS             450..1241
                     /codon_start=1
                     /gene="aadA"
                     /product="aminoglycoside adenylyltransferase (Murphy,
                     1985)"
                     /label=SmR
                     /note="confers resistance to spectinomycin and
                     streptomycin"
                     /translation="MREAVIAEVSTQLSEVVGVIERHLEPTLLAVHLYGSAVDGGLKPH
                     SDIDLLVTVTVRLDETTRRALINDLLETSASPGESEILRAVEVTIVVHDDIIPWRYPAK
                     RELQFGEWQRNDILAGIFEPATIDIDLAILLTKAREHSVALVGPAAEELFDPVPEQDLF
                     EALNETLTLWNSPPDWAGDERNVVLTLSRIWYSAVTGKIAPKDVAADWAMERLPAQYQP
                     VILEARQAYLGQEEDRLASRADQLEEFVHYVKGEITKVVGK"
     rep_origin      1412..2000
                     /direction=RIGHT
                     /label=ori
                     /note="high-copy-number ColE1/pMB1/pBR322/pUC origin of
                     replication"
     primer_bind     1901..1920
                     /label=pBR322ori-F
                     /note="pBR322 origin, forward primer"
     primer_bind     2154..2171
                     /label=L4440
                     /note="L4440 vector, forward primer"
     misc_feature    3046..3101
                     /label=TMV Omega
                     /note="translational enhancer from the tobacco mosaic virus
                     5'-leader sequence (Gallie et al., 1988)"
ORIGIN
        1 aatgtgagac cacgaagtgg ctcttcagtg gacgaaaggg cctcgtgata cgcctatttt
       61 tataggttaa tgtcatgata ataatggttt cttagacgtc aggtggcact tttcggggaa
      121 atgtgcgcgg aacccctatt tgtttatttt tctaaataca ttcaaatatg tatccgctca
      181 tgagacaata accctgataa atgcttcaat aatattgaaa aaggaagagt atgcgctcac
      241 gcaactggtc cagaaccttg accgaacgca gcggtggtaa cggcgcagtg gcggttttca
      301 tggcttgtta tgactgtttt tttggggtac agtctatgcc tcgggcatcc aagcagcaag
      361 cgcgttacgc cgtgggtcga tgtttgatgt tatggagcag caacgatgtt acgcagcagg
      421 gcagtcgccc taaaacaaag ttaaacatca tgagggaagc ggtgatcgcc gaagtatcga
      481 ctcaactatc agaggtagtt ggcgtcatcg agcgccatct cgaaccgacg ttgctggccg
      541 tacatttgta cggctccgca gtggatggcg gcctgaagcc acacagcgat attgatttgc
      601 tggttacggt gaccgtaagg cttgatgaaa caacgcggcg agctttgatc aacgaccttt
      661 tggaaacttc ggcttcccct ggagagagcg agattctccg cgctgtagaa gtcaccattg
      721 ttgtgcacga cgacatcatt ccgtggcgtt atccagctaa gcgcgaactg caatttggag
      781 aatggcagcg caatgacatt cttgcaggta tcttcgagcc agccacgatc gacattgatc
      841 tggctatctt gctgacaaaa gcaagagaac atagcgttgc cttggtaggt ccagcggcgg
      901 aggaactctt tgatccggtt cctgaacagg atctatttga ggcgctaaat gaaaccttaa
      961 cgctatggaa ctcgccgccc gactgggctg gcgatgagcg aaatgtagtg cttacgttgt
     1021 cccgcatttg gtacagcgca gtaaccggca aaatcgcgcc gaaggatgtc gctgccgact
     1081 gggcaatgga gcgcctgccg gcccagtatc agcccgtcat acttgaagct agacaggctt
     1141 atcttggaca agaagaagat cgcttggcct cgcgcgcaga tcagttggaa gaatttgtcc
     1201 attacgtaaa aggcgagatc accaaggtag tcggcaaata actgtcagac caagtttact
     1261 catatatact ttagattgat ttaaaacttc atttttaatt taaaaggatc taggtgaaga
     1321 tcctttttga taatctcatg accaaaatcc cttaacgtga gttttcgttc cactgagcgt
     1381 cagaccccgt agaaaagatc aaaggatctt cttgagatcc tttttttctg cgcgtaatct
     1441 gctgcttgca aacaaaaaaa ccaccgctac cagcggtggt ttgtttgccg gatcaagagc
     1501 taccaactct ttttccgaag gtaactggct tcagcagagc gcagatacca aatactgtcc
     1561 ttctagtgta gccgtagtta ggccaccact tcaagaactc tgtagcaccg cctacatacc
     1621 tcgctctgct aatcctgtta ccagtggctg ctgccagtgg cgataagtcg tgtcttaccg
     1681 ggttggactc aagacgatag ttaccggata aggcgcagcg gtcgggctga acggggggtt
     1741 cgtgcacaca gcccagcttg gagcgaacga cctacaccga actgagatac ctacagcgtg
     1801 agctatgaga aagcgccacg cttcccgaag ggagaaaggc ggacaggtat ccggtaagcg
     1861 gcagggtcgg aacaggagag cgcacgaggg agcttccagg gggaaacgcc tggtatcttt
     1921 atagtcctgt cgggtttcgc cacctctgac ttgagcgtcg atttttgtga tgctcgtcag
     1981 gggggcggag cctatggaaa aacgccagca acgcggcctt tttacggttc ctggcctttt
     2041 gctggccttt tgctcacatg ttctttcctg cgttatcccc tgattctgtg gataaccgta
     2101 ttaccgcctt tgagtgagct gataccgctc gccgcagccg aacgaccgag cgcagcgagt
     2161 cagtgagcga ggaagcggaa gagcgcccaa tacgcaaacc gcctctcccc gcgcgttggc
     2221 cgattcatta atcactctgt ggtctcagga gtttccggtt gaaatgggtt tggtgaatat
     2281 ccggttcagt tatatggtgg ccgttggaat tggcttatta gttgtggccg ttgttgaagc
     2341 cgttggtatt ggtaagggag aagcagactt gtggctatga gtctatgacc atgactcgtg
     2401 attatggagc tgtcttatga ccctgaccat caccttgatc tggtggattc caatgttttc
     2461 ttcttcttct aataaaatat tatggtcaat acaggtgcta attaagatgg taataatttc
     2521 ttatgtttct gtggtaaagt ttgattcaat tccgtagttt tagataatct tatttccata
     2581 cataaatttt atagttttat ctactttgtt cttatgtttt atctctagcc aagagttatt
     2641 attattatca gaagaagaaa aaaaaaagaa gcatatatac aaaaggttta ataaaatgta
     2701 ttatacaagg caattatcca aatttttttt gttttggttt acattgatgc tctcaggatt
     2761 tcataaggat agagagatct attcgtatac gtgtcacgtc atgagtgggt gtttcgccaa
     2821 tccatgaaac gcacctagat atctaaaaca catatcaatt gcgaatctgc gaagtgcgag
     2881 ccattaacca cgtaagcaaa caaacaatct aaaccccaaa aaaaatctat gactagccaa
     2941 tagcaacctc agagattgat atttcaagat aagacagtat ttagatttct gtattatata
     3001 tagcgaaaat cgcatcaata ccaaaccacc tactgtattt ttacaacaat taccaacaac
     3061 aacaaacaac aaacaacatt acaattacta tttacaatta c
//
