>Addgene plasmid #50279 | pICH87655 | addgene full sequence | sequence record 497543 | Addgene NGS Result
ATGGTCAATACAGGTGCTAATTAAGATGGTAATAATTTCTTATGTTTCTGTGGTAAAGTTTGATTCAATT
CCGTAGTTTTAGATAATCTTATTTCCATACATAAATTTTATAGTTTTATCTACTTTGTTCTTATGTTTTA
TCTCTAGCCAAGAGTTATTATTATTATCAGAAGAAGAAAAAAAAAAGAAGCATATATACAAAAGGTTTAA
TAAAATGTATTATACAAGGCAATTATCCAAATTTTTTTTGTTTTGGTTTACATTGATGCTCTCAGGATTT
CATAAGGATAGAGAGATCTATTCGTATACGTGTCACGTCATGAGTGGGTGTTTCGCCAATCCATGAAACG
CACCTAGATATCTAAAACACATATCAATTGCGAATCTGCGAAGTGCGAGCCATTAACCACGTAAGCAAAC
AAACAATCTAAACCCCAAAAAAAATCTATGACTAGCCAATAGCAACCTCAGAGATTGATATTTCAAGATA
AGACAGTATTTAGATTTCTGTATTATATATAGCGAAAATCGCATCAATACCAAACCACCTACTGTATTTT
TACAACAATTACCAACAACAACAAACAACAAACAACATTACAATTACTATTTACAATTACAATGTGAGAC
CACGAAGTGGCTCTTCAGTGGACGAAAGGGCCTCGTGATACGCCTATTTTTATAGGTTAATGTCATGATA
ATAATGGTTTCTTAGACGTCAGGTGGCACTTTTCGGGGAAATGTGCGCGGAACCCCTATTTGTTTATTTT
TCTAAATACATTCAAATATGTATCCGCTCATGAGACAATAACCCTGATAAATGCTTCAATAATATTGAAA
AAGGAAGAGTATGCGCTCACGCAACTGGTCCAGAACCTTGACCGAACGCAGCGGTGGTAACGGCGCAGTG
GCGGTTTTCATGGCTTGTTATGACTGTTTTTTTTTGGGGTACAGTCTATGCCTCGGGCATCCAAGCAGCA
AGCGCGTTACGCCGTGGGTCGATGTTTGATGTTATGGAGCAGCAACGATGTTACGCAGCAGGGCAGTCGC
CCTAAAACAAAGTTAAACATCATGAGGGAAGCGGTGATCGCCGAAGTATCGACTCAACTATCAGAGGTAG
TTGGCGTCATCGAGCGCCATCTCGAACCGACGTTGCTGGCCGTACATTTGTACGGCTCCGCAGTGGATGG
CGGCCTGAAGCCACACAGCGATATTGATTTGCTGGTTACGGTGACCGTAAGGCTTGATGAAACAACGCGG
CGAGCTTTGATCAACGACCTTTTGGAAACTTCGGCTTCCCCTGGAGAGAGCGAGATTCTCCGCGCTGTAG
AAGTCACCATTGTTGTGCACGACGACATCATTCCGTGGCGTTATCCAGCTAAGCGCGAACTGCAATTTGG
AGAATGGCAGCGCAATGACATTCTTGCAGGTATCTTCGAGCCAGCCACGATCGACATTGATCTGGCTATC
TTGCTGACAAAAGCAAGAGAACATAGCGTTGCCTTGGTAGGTCCAGCGGCGGAGGAACTCTTTGATCCGG
TTCCTGAACAGGATCTATTTGAGGCGCTAAATGAAACCTTAACGCTATGGAACTCGCCGCCCGACTGGGC
TGGCGATGAGCGAAATGTAGTGCTTACGTTGTCCCGCATTTGGTACAGCGCAGTAACCGGCAAAATCGCG
CCGAAGGATGTCGCTGCCGACTGGGCAATGGAGCGCCTGCCGGCCCAGTATCAGCCCGTCATACTTGAAG
CTAGACAGGCTTATCTTGGACAAGAAGAAGATCGCTTGGCCTCGCGCGCAGATCAGTTGGAAGAATTTGT
CCATTACGTAAAAGGCGAGATCACCAAGGTAGTCGGCAAATAACTGTCAGACCAAGTTTACTCATATATA
CTTTAGATTGATTTAAAACTTCATTTTTAATTTAAAAGGATCTAGGTGAAGATCCTTTTTGATAATCTCA
TGACCAAAATCCCTTAACGTGAGTTTTCGTTCCACTGAGCGTCAGACCCCGTAGAAAAGATCAAAGGATC
TTCTTGAGATCCTTTTTTTCTGCGCGTAATCTGCTGCTTGCAAACAAAAAAACCACCGCTACCAGCGGTG
GTTTGTTTGCCGGATCAAGAGCTACCAACTCTTTTTCCGAAGGTAACTGGCTTCAGCAGAGCGCAGATAC
CAAATACTGTTCTTCTAGTGTAGCCGTAGTTAGGCCACCACTTCAAGAACTCTGTAGCACCGCCTACATA
CCTCGCTCTGCTAATCCTGTTACCAGTGGCTGCTGCCAGTGGCGATAAGTCGTGTCTTACCGGGTTGGAC
TCAAGACGATAGTTACCGGATAAGGCGCAGCGGTCGGGCTGAACGGGGGGTTCGTGCACACAGCCCAGCT
TGGAGCGAACGACCTACACCGAACTGAGATACCTACAGCGTGAGCTATGAGAAAGCGCCACGCTTCCCGA
AGGGAGAAAGGCGGACAGGTATCCGGTAAGCGGCAGGGTCGGAACAGGAGAGCGCACGAGGGAGCTTCCA
GGGGGAAACGCCTGGTATCTTTATAGTCCTGTCGGGTTTCGCCACCTCTGACTTGAGCGTCGATTTTTGT
GATGCTCGTCAGGGGGGCGGAGCCTATGGAAAAACGCCAGCAACGCGGCCTTTTTACGGTTCCTGGCCTT
TTGCTGGCCTTTTGCTCACATGTTCTTTCCTGCGTTATCCCCTGATTCTGTGGATAACCGTATTACCGCC
TTTGAGTGAGCTGATACCGCTCGCCGCAGCCGAACGACCGAGCGCAGCGAGTCAGTGAGCGAGGAAGCGG
AAGAGCGCCCAATACGCAAACCGCCTCTCCCCGCGCGTTGGCCGATTCATTAATCACTCTGTGGTCTCAG
GAGTTTCCGGTTGAAATGGGTTTGGTGAATATCCGGTTCAGTTATATGGTGGCCGTTGGAATTGGCTTAT
TAGTTGTGGCCGTTGTTGAAGCCGTTGGTATTGGTAAGGGAGAAGCAGACTTGTGGCTATGAGTCTATGA
CCATGACTCGTGATTATGGAGCTGTCTTATGACCCTGACCATCACCTTGATCTGGTGGATTCCAATGTTT
TCTTCTTCTTCTAATAAAATATT
Features (pLannotate 1.2.2; 7 found; start..end, strand, type, name):
    565..620     +  misc_feature   TMV Ω: translational enhancer from the tobacco mosaic virus 5'-leader sequence (Gallie et al., 1988)
    746..850     +  promoter       AmpR promoter: bla
    841..921     -  CDS            int (fragment): INT2_ECOLX - Protein inferred from homology: Swiss-Prot protein existence level 3. Putative integrase believed to be involved in the insertion of antibiotic resistance genes into plasmids and transposons. From Escherichia coli.
   1009..1065    +  CDS            GmR (fragment): gentamycin acetyltransferase; aacC1; confers resistance to gentamycin
   1072..1860    +  CDS            aadA: S3AD_ECOLX - Experimental evidence at protein level: Swiss-Prot protein existence level 1. Mediates bacterial resistance to the antibiotics streptomycin and spectinomycin. From Escherichia coli.
   2034..2622    +  rep_origin     ori: high-copy-number ColE1/pMB1/pBR322/pUC origin of replication
   2805..2854    +  CDS            lacI (fragment): lac repressor; lacI; The lac repressor binds to the lac operator to inhibit transcription in E. coli. This inhibition can be relieved by adding lactose or isopropyl-β-D-thiogalactopyranoside (IPTG).
