[The description below was written by a language model from this plasmid's Addgene catalogue record, the feature table of its GenBank file and pLannotate feature annotations shown in this document.]
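Description:
pICH87655 is a small (about 3.1 kb) level 0 part plasmid from a Golden Gate modular cloning (MoClo) toolbox for plants, built in the pICH41295 backbone. It is catalogued as a plant expression vector, but it is a storage and donor plasmid for a standardised regulatory part rather than a complete expression construct. It carries no plant selectable marker, coding sequence or terminator in the annotated features. It is maintained in E. coli through a high-copy ColE1/pUC-type origin. Selection is with spectinomycin, via the aadA aminoglycoside adenylyltransferase gene, which also confers streptomycin resistance and lies downstream of an annotated bla (AmpR) promoter. The short integrase, gentamicin acetyltransferase and lacI fragments picked up by automated annotation appear to be remnants flanking the resistance cassette and backbone, not functional genes.

The insert is a combined promoter and 5' untranslated region module. It consists of the Arabidopsis thaliana cab2 promoter (locus AT1g29930, a chlorophyll a/b-binding protein gene) fused to the omega leader of tobacco mosaic virus, a well-known translational enhancer. Only the omega element is annotated in the feature tables. The cab2 promoter itself is not labelled and presumably occupies the unannotated region immediately upstream of omega. Internal BsaI and BbsI (BpiI) recognition sites were removed by point mutation so that the part is compatible with type IIS assembly. The fragment was cloned through BpiI sites that were destroyed in the process, and it can be released with BsaI. This allows one-pot, directional assembly with coding sequence and terminator modules into a plant transcription unit, where the part would supply the promoter and an enhanced-translation leader.
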