Addgene plasmid #50279: pICH87655
Depositing lab: Sylvestre Marillonnet & Nicola Patron. Depositing organization: Leibniz Institute of Plant Biochemistry (IPB). Publication: A golden gate modular cloning toolbox for plants. Engler C, Youles M, Gruetzner R, Ehnert TM, Werner S, Jones JD, Patron NJ, Marillonnet S. ACS Synth Biol. 2014 Nov 21;3(11):839-43. doi: 10.1021/sb4001504. Epub 2014 Feb 20. PubMed 24933124.
Backbone
  Vector backbone: pICH41295
  Vector type: plant expression
Growth in bacteria
  Bacterial resistance: Spectinomycin, 50 μg/mL
  Growth temperature: 37°C
  Growth strain: DH5alpha
  Copy number: High Copy
Gene/Insert
  Gene/Insert name: promoter, cab2 (AT1g29930, A. thaliana) and 5'UTR, omega (Tobacco Mosaic Virus)
  Mutation: BsaI/BbsI sites removed by point-mutation
  Cloning method: Restriction Enzyme; 5′ cloning site BpiI (destroyed during cloning); 3′ cloning site BpiI (destroyed during cloning)
Terms and licenses: Academic/Nonprofit Terms; Industry Terms: Not Available to Industry
Depositor comments: insert can be released with BsaI
How to cite: pICH87655 was a gift from Sylvestre Marillonnet & Nicola Patron (Addgene plasmid # 50279 ; http://n2t.net/addgene:50279 ; RRID:Addgene_50279)
