>Addgene plasmid #50279 | pICH87655 | addgene partial sequence | sequence record 76460 | pBR322ori-F 5'-GGGAAACGCCTGGTATCTTT-3'
CTGACTTGAGCGTCGATTTTTGTGATGCTCGTCAGGGGGGCGGAGCCTATGGAAAAACGCCAGCAACGCG
GCCTTTTTACGGTTCCTGGCCTTTTGCTGGCCTTTTGCTCACATGTTCTTTCCTGCGTTATCCCCTGATT
CTGTGGATAACCGTATTACCGCCTTTGAGTGAGCTGATACCGCTCGCCGCAGCCGAACGACCGAGCGCAG
CGAGTCAGTGAGCGAGGAAGCGGAAGAGCGCCCAATACGCAAACCGCCTCTCCCCGCGCGTTGGCCGATT
CATTAATCACTCTGTGGTCTCAGGAGTTTCCGGTTGAAATGGGTTTGGTGAATATCCGGTTCAGTTATAT
GGTGGCCGTTGGAATTGGCTTATTAGTTGTGGCCGTTGTTGAAGCCGTTGGTATTGGTAAGGGAGAAGCA
GACTTGTGGCTATGAGTCTATGACCATGACTCGTGATTATGGAGCTGTCTTATGACCCTGACCATCACCT
TGATCTGGTGGATTCCAATGTTTTCTTCTTCTTCTAATAAAATATTATGGTCAATACAGGTGCTAATTAA
GATGGTAATAATTTCTTATGTTTCTGTGGTAAAGTTTGATTCAATTCCGTAGTTTTAGATAATCTTATTT
CCATACATAAATTTTATAGTTTTATCTACTTTGTTCTTATGTTTTATCTCTAGCCAAGAGTTATTATTAT
TATCAGAAGAAGAAAAAAAAAAGAAGCATATATACAAAAGGTTTAATAAAATGTATTATACAAGGCAATT
ATCCAAATTTTTTTTGTTTTGGTTTACATTGATGCTCTCAGGATTTCATAAGGATAGAGAGATCTATTCG
TATACGTGTCACGTCATGAGTGGGTGTTTCGCCAATCCATGAAACGCACCTAGATATCTAAAACACATAT
CAATTGCGAATCTGCGAAGTGCGAGCCATTAACCACGTAAGCAAACAAACAATCTAAACCCCAAAAAAAA
TCTATGACTAGCC
