>Addgene plasmid #50279 | pICH87655 | addgene partial sequence | sequence record 76649 | Spect-R 5'-ACTTTGTTTTAGGGCGACTG-3'
TAACATCAAACATCGACCCACGGCGTAACGCGCTTGCTGCTTGGATGCCCGAGGCATAGACTGTACCCCA
AAAAAAAACAGTCATAACAAGCCATGAAAACCGCCACTGCGCCGTTACCACCGCTGCGTTCGGTCAAGGT
TCTGGACCAGTTGCGTGAGCGCATACTCTTCCTTTTTCAATATTATTGAAGCATTTATCAGGGTTATTGT
CTCATGAGCGGATACATATTTGAATGTATTTAGAAAAATAAACAAATAGGGGTTCCGCGCACATTTCCCC
GAAAAGTGCCACCTGACGTCTAAGAAACCATTATTATCATGACATTAACCTATAAAAATAGGCGTATCAC
GAGGCCCTTTCGTCCACTGAAGAGCCACTTCGTGGTCTCACATTGTAATTGTAAATAGTAATTGTAATGT
TGTTTGTTGTTTGTTGTTGTTGGTAATTGTTGTAAAAATACAGTAGGTGGTTTGGTATTGATGCGATTTT
CGCTATATATAATACAGAAATCTAAATACTGTCTTATCTTGAAATATCAATCTCTGAGGTTGCTATTGGC
TAGTCATAGATTTTTTTTGGGGTTTAGATTGTTTGTTTGCTTACGTGGTTAATGGCTCGCACTTCGCAGA
TTCGCAATTGATATGTGTTTTAGATATCTAGGTGCGTTTCATGGATTGGCGAAACACCCACTCATGACGT
GACACGTATAC
